Addgene plasmid #31731: pDEST40-MCU-V5-HIS
Depositing lab: Vamsi Mootha. Depositing organization: Massachusetts General Hospital. Publication: Integrative genomics identifies MCU as an essential component of the mitochondrial calcium uniporter. Baughman JM, Perocchi F, Girgis HS, Plovanich M, Belcher-Timme CA, Sancak Y, Bao XR, Strittmatter L, Goldberger O, Bogorad RL, Koteliansky V, Mootha VK. Nature. 2011 Jun 19;476(7360):341-5. doi: 10.1038/nature10234. PubMed 21685886.
Backbone
  Vector backbone: pDEST40-pcDNA
  Backbone manufacturer: Invitrogen
  Backbone size w/o insert (bp): 5485
  Vector type: Mammalian Expression
Growth in bacteria
  Bacterial resistance: Ampicillin, 100 μg/mL
  Growth temperature: 37°C
  Growth strain: Top10/P3
  Copy number: High Copy
Gene/Insert
  Gene/Insert name: MCU (alt name: CCDC109A)
  Species: H. sapiens (human)
  Insert size (bp): 1056
  GenBank ID: NM_138357
  Entrez Gene: MCU (a.k.a. C10orf42, CCDC109A, HsMCU)
  Promoter: CMV
  Tag / fusion protein: V5-HIS6X (C terminal on backbone)
  Cloning method: Gateway Cloning
  Sequencing primers: 5′ cgcaaatgggcggtaggcgtg; 3′ CGTAGAATCGAGACCGAGGAG
Terms and licenses: Academic/Nonprofit Terms; Industry Terms: Not Available to Industry
How to cite: pDEST40-MCU-V5-HIS was a gift from Vamsi Mootha (Addgene plasmid # 31731 ; http://n2t.net/addgene:31731 ; RRID:Addgene_31731)
