[The description below was written by a language model from this plasmid's Addgene catalogue record and pLannotate feature annotations shown in this document.]
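Description:
pDEST40-MCU-V5-HIS is a mammalian expression plasmid built on the Invitrogen pcDNA-DEST40 Gateway destination backbone. It carries the human MCU open reading frame (also known as CCDC109A or C10orf42), which encodes the mitochondrial calcium uniporter. The full construct is about 6.5 kb. It is maintained in E. coli through a high-copy ColE1/pUC-type origin and selected with ampicillin via the β-lactamase gene and its native promoter. An f1 origin is also present, which allows single-stranded DNA production.

The roughly 1.05 kb MCU coding sequence was introduced by Gateway recombination, so it is flanked by attB1 and attB2 sites. It sits downstream of the human cytomegalovirus immediate-early enhancer and promoter, which drive strong constitutive transcription in mammalian cells. A T7 promoter between the CMV promoter and the insert permits in vitro transcription. The insert reads through attB2 into a backbone-encoded C-terminal V5 epitope. The catalogue entry also lists a 6xHis tag after the V5 epitope, although the feature table annotates only the V5 portion. Transcripts are terminated by the bovine growth hormone polyadenylation signal. A separate cassette, made up of the SV40 early promoter, the neomycin phosphotransferase gene and an SV40 poly(A) signal, allows G418 selection of stably transfected cells. The short fragments annotated as HIV-1 LTR, ble, lacI and bom appear to be partial sequence matches or backbone remnants rather than functional elements.

The plasmid is suited to transient or stable overexpression of tagged human MCU, with the tags supporting immunodetection, localization or affinity purification. It was deposited with a study that identified MCU as an essential component of the mitochondrial calcium uniporter.
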