Features (pLannotate 1.2.2; 23 found; start..end, strand, type, name):
     28..80      -  misc_feature   bom (fragment): basis of mobility region from pBR322
    235..614     +  enhancer       CMV enhancer: human cytomegalovirus immediate early enhancer
    615..818     +  promoter       CMV promoter: human cytomegalovirus (CMV) immediate early promoter
    814..847     +  LTR            5' LTR (truncated) (fragment): truncated 5' long terminal repeat (LTR) from HIV-1
    863..881     +  promoter       T7 promoter: promoter for bacteriophage T7 RNA polymerase
    912..929     +  protein_bind   attB1 (fragment): mutant version of attB; core recombination site for the Gateway® BP reaction BP Clonase™
    935..1987    +  CDS            MCU: MCU_HUMAN - Also known as C10orf42 From Homo sapiens (Human).
   1990..2013    -  protein_bind   attB2: mutant version of attB; recombination site for the Gateway® BP reaction BP Clonase™
   2039..2080    +  CDS            V5 tag: epitope tag from simian virus 5
   2136..2360    +  polyA_signal   bGH poly(A) signal: bovine growth hormone polyadenylation signal
   2364..2385    +  promoter       SV40 promoter (fragment): SV40 enhancer and early promoter
   2406..2834    +  rep_origin     f1 ori (sequence partly withheld): f1 bacteriophage origin of replication; arrow indicates direction of (+) strand synthesis
   2848..3177    +  promoter       SV40 promoter: SV40 enhancer and early promoter
   3244..4035    +  CDS            neo: KKA2_KLEPN - Also known as kan, nptII. Experimental evidence at protein level: Swiss-Prot protein existence level 1. Resistance to kanamycin, neomycin, paromomycin, ribostamycin, butirosin and gentamicin B. From Klebsiella pneumoniae.
   4061..4219    +  CDS            ble (fragment): BLE_KLEPN - Experimental evidence at protein level: Swiss-Prot protein existence level 1. Binding protein with a strong affinity to the bleomycin family of antibiotics. Binds to CL990; an antimitotic-antibiotic compound. From Klebsiella pneumoniae.
   4214..4335    +  polyA_signal   SV40 poly(A) signal: SV40 polyadenylation signal
   4408..4424    -  protein_bind   lac operator: The lac repressor binds to the lac operator to inhibit transcription in E. coli. This inhibition can be relieved by adding lactose or isopropyl-β-D-thiogalactopyranoside (IPTG). lac repressor encoded by lacI
   4432..4462    -  promoter       lac promoter: promoter for the E. coli lac operon
   4477..4498    -  protein_bind   CAP binding site: CAP binding activates transcription in the presence of cAMP. E. coli catabolite activator protein
   4511..4603    -  CDS            lacI (fragment): lac repressor; lacI; The lac repressor binds to the lac operator to inhibit transcription in E. coli. This inhibition can be relieved by adding lactose or isopropyl-β-D-thiogalactopyranoside (IPTG).
   4786..5374    -  rep_origin     ori: high-copy-number ColE1/pMB1/pBR322/pUC origin of replication
   5545..6405    -  CDS            AmpR: β-lactamase; bla; confers resistance to ampicillin, carbenicillin, and related antibiotics
   6406..6510    -  promoter       AmpR promoter: bla
>Addgene plasmid #31731 | pDEST40-MCU-V5-HIS | depositor full sequence | sequence record 35620 | pDEST40-MCU-V5-HIS sequence 6541 bps
GACGGATCGGGAGATCTCCCGATCCCCTATGGTGCACTCTCAGTACAATCTGCTCTGATGCCGCATAGTT
AAGCCAGTATCTGCTCCCTGCTTGTGTGTTGGAGGTCGCTGAGTAGTGCGCGAGCAAAATTTAAGCTACA
ACAAGGCAAGGCTTGACCGACAATTGCATGAAGAATCTGCTTAGGGTTAGGCGTTTTGCGCTGCTTCGCG
ATGTACGGGCCAGATATACGCGTTGACATTGATTATTGACTAGTTATTAATAGTAATCAATTACGGGGTC
ATTAGTTCATAGCCCATATATGGAGTTCCGCGTTACATAACTTACGGTAAATGGCCCGCCTGGCTGACCG
CCCAACGACCCCCGCCCATTGACGTCAATAATGACGTATGTTCCCATAGTAACGCCAATAGGGACTTTCC
ATTGACGTCAATGGGTGGAGTATTTACGGTAAACTGCCCACTTGGCAGTACATCAAGTGTATCATATGCC
AAGTACGCCCCCTATTGACGTCAATGACGGTAAATGGCCCGCCTGGCATTATGCCCAGTACATGACCTTA
TGGGACTTTCCTACTTGGCAGTACATCTACGTATTAGTCATCGCTATTACCATGGTGATGCGGTTTTGGC
AGTACATCAATGGGCGTGGATAGCGGTTTGACTCACGGGGATTTCCAAGTCTCCACCCCATTGACGTCAA
TGGGAGTTTGTTTTGGCACCAAAATCAACGGGACTTTCCAAAATGTCGTAACAACTCCGCCCCATTGACG
CAAATGGGCGGTAGGCGTGTACGGTGGGAGGTCTATATAAGCAGAGCTCTCTGGCTAACTAGAGAACCCA
CTGCTTACTGGCTTATCGAAATTAATACGACTCACTATAGGGAGACCCAAGCTGGCTAGTTAAGCTATCA
ACAAGTTTGTACAAAAAAGTTGGCATGGCGGCCGCCGCAGGTAGATCGCTCCTGCTGCTCCTCTCCTCTC
GGGGCGGCGGCGGCGGGGGCGCCGGCGGCTGCGGGGCGCTGACTGCCGGCTGCTTCCCTGGGCTGGGCGT
CAGCCGCCACCGGCAGCAGCAGCACCACCGGACGGTACACCAGAGGATCGCTTCCTGGCAGAATTTGGGA
GCTGTTTATTGCAGCACTGTTGTGCCCTCTGATGATGTTACAGTGGTTTATCAAAATGGGTTACCTGTGA
TATCTGTGAGGCTACCATCCCGGCGTGAACGCTGTCAGTTCACACTCAAGCCTATCTCTGACTCTGTTGG
TGTATTTTTACGACAACTGCAAGAAGAGGATCGGGGAATTGACAGAGTTGCTATCTATTCACCAGATGGT
GTTCGCGTTGCTGCTTCAACAGGAATAGACCTCCTCCTCCTTGATGACTTTAAGCTGGTCATTAATGACT
TAACATACCACGTACGACCACCAAAAAGAGACCTCTTAAGTCATGAAAATGCAGCAACGCTGAATGATGT
AAAGACATTGGTCCAGCAACTATACACCACACTGTGCATTGAGCAGCACCAGTTAAACAAGGAAAGGGAG
CTTATTGAAAGACTAGAGGATCTCAAAGAGCAGCTGGCTCCCCTGGAAAAGGTACGAATTGAGATTAGCA
GAAAAGCTGAGAAGAGGACCACTTTGGTGCTATGGGGTGGCCTTGCCTACATGGCCACACAGTTTGGCAT
TTTGGCCCGGCTTACCTGGTGGGAATATTCCTGGGACATCATGGAGCCAGTAACATACTTCATCACTTAT
GGAAGTGCCATGGCAATGTATGCATATTTTGTAATGACACGCCAGGAATATGTTTATCCAGAAGCCAGAG
ACAGACAATACTTACTATTTTTCCATAAAGGAGCCAAAAAGTCACGTTTTGACCTAGAGAAATACAATCA
ACTCAAGGATGCAATTGCTCAGGCAGAAATGGACCTTAAGAGACTGAGAGACCCATTACAAGTACATCTG
CCTCTCCGACAAATTGGTGAAAAAGATTGCCCAACTTTCTTGTACAAAGTGGTTGATCTAGAGGGCCCGC
GGTTCGAAGGTAAGCCTATCCCTAACCCTCTCCTCGGTCTCGATTCTACGCGTACCGGTCATCATCACCA
TCACCATTGAGTTTAAACCCGCTGATCAGCCTCGACTGTGCCTTCTAGTTGCCAGCCATCTGTTGTTTGC
CCCTCCCCCGTGCCTTCCTTGACCCTGGAAGGTGCCACTCCCACTGTCCTTTCCTAATAAAATGAGGAAA
TTGCATCGCATTGTCTGAGTAGGTGTCATTCTATTCTGGGGGGTGGGGTGGGGCAGGACAGCAAGGGGGA
GGATTGGGAAGACAATAGCAGGCATGCTGGGGATGCGGTGGGCTCTATGGCTTCTGAGGCGGAAAGAACC
AGCTGGGGCTCTAGGGGGTATCCCC
[124 nt withheld, positions 2406-2529]
C
[91 nt withheld, positions 2531-2621]
A
[49 nt withheld, positions 2623-2671]
CCTTTGACGTTGGAGTCCACGTTCTTT
[37 nt withheld, positions 2699-2735]
ACCCTATCTCGGTCTATTCTTTTGATTTATAAGGGATTTTGCCGATTTCGGCCTATTGGTTAAAAAATGA
GCTGATTTAACAAAAATTTAACGCGAATTAATTCTGTGGAATGTGTGTCAGTTAGGGTGTGGAAAGTCCC
CAGGCTCCCCAGCAGGCAGAAGTATGCAAAGCATGCATCTCAATTAGTCAGCAACCAGGTGTGGAAAGTC
CCCAGGCTCCCCAGCAGGCAGAAGTATGCAAAGCATGCATCTCAATTAGTCAGCAACCATAGTCCCGCCC
CTAACTCCGCCCATCCCGCCCCTAACTCCGCCCAGTTCCGCCCATTCTCCGCCCCATGGCTGACTAATTT
TTTTTATTTATGCAGAGGCCGAGGCCGCCTCTGCCTCTGAGCTATTCCAGAAGTAGTGAGGAGGCTTTTT
TGGAGGCCTAGGCTTTTGCAAAAAGCTCCCGGGAGCTTGTATATCCATTTTCGGATCTGATCAAGAGACA
GGATGAGGATCGTTTCGCATGATTGAACAAGATGGATTGCACGCAGGTTCTCCGGCCGCTTGGGTGGAGA
GGCTATTCGGCTATGACTGGGCACAACAGACAATCGGCTGCTCTGATGCCGCCGTGTTCCGGCTGTCAGC
GCAGGGGCGCCCGGTTCTTTTTGTCAAGACCGACCTGTCCGGTGCCCTGAATGAACTGCAGGACGAGGCA
GCGCGGCTATCGTGGCTGGCCACGACGGGCGTTCCTTGCGCAGCTGTGCTCGACGTTGTCACTGAAGCGG
GAAGGGACTGGCTGCTATTGGGCGAAGTGCCGGGGCAGGATCTCCTGTCATCTCACCTTGCTCCTGCCGA
GAAAGTATCCATCATGGCTGATGCAATGCGGCGGCTGCATACGCTTGATCCGGCTACCTGCCCATTCGAC
CACCAAGCGAAACATCGCATCGAGCGAGCACGTACTCGGATGGAAGCCGGTCTTGTCGATCAGGATGATC
TGGACGAAGAGCATCAGGGGCTCGCGCCAGCCGAACTGTTCGCCAGGCTCAAGGCGCGCATGCCCGACGG
CGAGGATCTCGTCGTGACCCATGGCGATGCCTGCTTGCCGAATATCATGGTGGAAAATGGCCGCTTTTCT
GGATTCATCGACTGTGGCCGGCTGGGTGTGGCGGACCGCTATCAGGACATAGCGTTGGCTACCCGTGATA
TTGCTGAAGAGCTTGGCGGCGAATGGGCTGACCGCTTCCTCGTGCTTTACGGTATCGCCGCTCCCGATTC
GCAGCGCATCGCCTTCTATCGCCTTCTTGACGAGTTCTTCTGAGCGGGACTCTGGGGTTCGCGAAATGAC
CGACCAAGCGACGCCCAACCTGCCATCACGAGATTTCGATTCCACCGCCGCCTTCTATGAAAGGTTGGGC
TTCGGAATCGTTTTCCGGGACGCCGGCTGGATGATCCTCCAGCGCGGGGATCTCATGCTGGAGTTCTTCG
CCCACCCCAACTTGTTTATTGCAGCTTATAATGGTTACAAATAAAGCAATAGCATCACAAATTTCACAAA
TAAAGCATTTTTTTCACTGCATTCTAGTTGTGGTTTGTCCAAACTCATCAATGTATCTTATCATGTCTGT
ATACCGTCGACCTCTAGCTAGAGCTTGGCGTAATCATGGTCATAGCTGTTTCCTGTGTGAAATTGTTATC
CGCTCACAATTCCACACAACATACGAGCCGGAAGCATAAAGTGTAAAGCCTGGGGTGCCTAATGAGTGAG
CTAACTCACATTAATTGCGTTGCGCTCACTGCCCGCTTTCCAGTCGGGAAACCTGTCGTGCCAGCTGCAT
TAATGAATCGGCCAACGCGCGGGGAGAGGCGGTTTGCGTATTGGGCGCTCTTCCGCTTCCTCGCTCACTG
ACTCGCTGCGCTCGGTCGTTCGGCTGCGGCGAGCGGTATCAGCTCACTCAAAGGCGGTAATACGGTTATC
CACAGAATCAGGGGATAACGCAGGAAAGAACATGTGAGCAAAAGGCCAGCAAAAGGCCAGGAACCGTAAA
AAGGCCGCGTTGCTGGCGTTTTTCCATAGGCTCCGCCCCCCTGACGAGCATCACAAAAATCGACGCTCAA
GTCAGAGGTGGCGAAACCCGACAGGACTATAAAGATACCAGGCGTTTCCCCCTGGAAGCTCCCTCGTGCG
CTCTCCTGTTCCGACCCTGCCGCTTACCGGATACCTGTCCGCCTTTCTCCCTTCGGGAAGCGTGGCGCTT
TCTCATAGCTCACGCTGTAGGTATCTCAGTTCGGTGTAGGTCGTTCGCTCCAAGCTGGGCTGTGTGCACG
AACCCCCCGTTCAGCCCGACCGCTGCGCCTTATCCGGTAACTATCGTCTTGAGTCCAACCCGGTAAGACA
CGACTTATCGCCACTGGCAGCAGCCACTGGTAACAGGATTAGCAGAGCGAGGTATGTAGGCGGTGCTACA
GAGTTCTTGAAGTGGTGGCCTAACTACGGCTACACTAGAAGAACAGTATTTGGTATCTGCGCTCTGCTGA
AGCCAGTTACCTTCGGAAAAAGAGTTGGTAGCTCTTGATCCGGCAAACAAACCACCGCTGGTAGCGGTGG
TTTTTTTGTTTGCAAGCAGCAGATTACGCGCAGAAAAAAAGGATCTCAAGAAGATCCTTTGATCTTTTCT
ACGGGGTCTGACGCTCAGTGGAACGAAAACTCACGTTAAGGGATTTTGGTCATGAGATTATCAAAAAGGA
TCTTCACCTAGATCCTTTTAAATTAAAAATGAAGTTTTAAATCAATCTAAAGTATATATGAGTAAACTTG
GTCTGACAGTTACCAATGCTTAATCAGTGAGGCACCTATCTCAGCGATCTGTCTATTTCGTTCATCCATA
GTTGCCTGACTCCCCGTCGTGTAGATAACTACGATACGGGAGGGCTTACCATCTGGCCCCAGTGCTGCAA
TGATACCGCGAGACCCACGCTCACCGGCTCCAGATTTATCAGCAATAAACCAGCCAGCCGGAAGGGCCGA
GCGCAGAAGTGGTCCTGCAACTTTATCCGCCTCCATCCAGTCTATTAATTGTTGCCGGGAAGCTAGAGTA
AGTAGTTCGCCAGTTAATAGTTTGCGCAACGTTGTTGCCATTGCTACAGGCATCGTGGTGTCACGCTCGT
CGTTTGGTATGGCTTCATTCAGCTCCGGTTCCCAACGATCAAGGCGAGTTACATGATCCCCCATGTTGTG
CAAAAAAGCGGTTAGCTCCTTCGGTCCTCCGATCGTTGTCAGAAGTAAGTTGGCCGCAGTGTTATCACTC
ATGGTTATGGCAGCACTGCATAATTCTCTTACTGTCATGCCATCCGTAAGATGCTTTTCTGTGACTGGTG
AGTACTCAACCAAGTCATTCTGAGAATAGTGTATGCGGCGACCGAGTTGCTCTTGCCCGGCGTCAATACG
GGATAATACCGCGCCACATAGCAGAACTTTAAAAGTGCTCATCATTGGAAAACGTTCTTCGGGGCGAAAA
CTCTCAAGGATCTTACCGCTGTTGAGATCCAGTTCGATGTAACCCACTCGTGCACCCAACTGATCTTCAG
CATCTTTTACTTTCACCAGCGTTTCTGGGTGAGCAAAAACAGGAAGGCAAAATGCCGCAAAAAAGGGAAT
AAGGGCGACACGGAAATGTTGAATACTCATACTCTTCCTTTTTCAATATTATTGAAGCATTTATCAGGGT
TATTGTCTCATGAGCGGATACATATTTGAATGTATTTAGAAAAATAAACAAATAGGGGTTCCGCGCACAT
TTCCCCGAAAAGTGCCACCTGACGTC
