>Addgene plasmid #31731 | pDEST40-MCU-V5-HIS | addgene partial sequence | sequence record 36863 | BGH-rev 5'-TAGAAGGCACAGTCGAGG-3'
TACTCATGGTGATGGTGATGATGACCGGTACGCGTAGAATCGAGACCGAGGAGAGGGTTAGGGATAGGCT
TACCTTCGAACCGCGGGCCCTCTAGATCAACCACTTTGTACAAGAAAGTTGGGCAATCTTTTTCACCAAT
TTGTCGGAGAGGCAGATGTACTTGTAATGGGTCTCTCAGTCTCTTAAGGTCCATTTCTGCCTGAGCAATT
GCATCCTTGAGTTGATTGTATTTCTCTAGGTCAAAACGTGACTTTTTGGCTCCTTTATGGAAAAATAGTA
AGTATTGTCTGTCTCTGGCTTCTGGATAAACATATTCCTGGCGTGTCATTACAAAATATGCATACATTGC
CATGGCACTTCCATAAGTGATGAAGTATGTTACTGGCTCCATGATGTCCCAGGAATATTCCCACCAGGTA
AGCCGGGCCAAAATGCCAAACTGTGTGGCCATGTAGGCAAGGCCACCCCATAGCACCAAAGTGGTCCTCT
TCTCAGCTTTTCTGCTAATCTCAATTCGTACCTTTTCCAGGGGAGCCAGCTGCTCTTTGAGATCCTCTAG
TCTTTCAATAAGCTCCCTTTCCTTGTTTAACTGGTGCTGCTCAATGCACAGTGTGGTGTATAGTTGCTGG
ACCAATGTCTTTACATCATTCAGCGTTGCTGCATTTTCATGACTTAAGAGGTCTCTTTTTGGTGGTCGTA
CGTGGTATGTTAAGTCATTAATGACCAGCTTAAAGTCATCAAGGAGGAGGAGGTCTATTCCTGTTGAAGC
AGCAACGCGAACACCATCTGGTGAATAGATAGCAACTCTGTCAATTCCCCGATCCTCTTCTTGCAGTTGT
CGTAAAAATACACCAACAGAGTCAGAGATAGGCTTGAGTGTGAACTGACAGCGTTCACGCCGGATGTAGC
CTCCAGANTCCAGACNTGAC
