>Addgene plasmid #31731 | pDEST40-MCU-V5-HIS | addgene partial sequence | sequence record 83157 | CMV-F 5'-CGCAAATGGGCGGTAGGCGTG-3'
CTATATAAGCAGAGCTCTCTGGCTAACTAGAGAACCCACTGCTTACTGGCTTATCGAAATTAATACGACT
CACTATAGGGAGACCCAAGCTGGCTAGTTAAGCTATCAACAAGTTTGTACAAAAAAGTTGGCATGGCGGC
CGCCGCAGGTAGATCGCTCCTGCTGCTCCTCTCCTCTCGGGGCGGCGGCGGCGGGGGCGCCGGCGGCTGC
GGGGCGCTGACTGCCGGCTGCTTCCCTGGGCTGGGCGTCAGCCGCCACCGGCAGCAGCAGCACCACCGGA
CGGTACACCAGAGGATCGCTTCCTGGCAGAATTTGGGAGCTGTTTATTGCAGCACTGTTGTGCCCTCTGA
TGATGTTACAGTGGTTTATCAAAATGGGTTACCTGTGATATCTGTGAGGCTACCATCCCGGCGTGAACGC
TGTCAGTTCACACTCAAGCCTATCTCTGACTCTGTTGGTGTATTTTTACGACAACTGCAAGAAGAGGATC
GGGGAATTGACAGAGTTGCTATCTATTCACCAGATGGTGTTCGCGTTGCTGCTTCAACAGGAATAGACCT
CCTCCTCCTTGATGACTTTAAGCTGGTCATTAATGACTTAACATACCACGTACGACCACCAAAAAGAGAC
CTCTTAAGTCATGAAAATGCAGCAACGCTGAATGATGTAAAGACATTGGTCCAGCAACTATACACCACAC
TGTGCATTGAGCAGCACCAGTTAAACAAGGAAAGGGAGCTTATTGAAAGACTAGAGGATCTCAAAGAGCA
GCTGGCTCCCCTGGAAAAGGTACGAATTGAGATTAGCAGAAAAGCTGAGAAGAGGACCACTTTGGTGCTA
TGGGGTGGCCTTGCCTACATGGCCACACAGTTTGGCATTTTGGCCCGGCTTACCTGGTGGGAATATTCCT
GGGACATCATGGAGCCAGTAACATACTTCATCACTTATGGAAGTGCCATGGCAATGTATGCATATTTTGT
AATGACACGCCAGGAATATGTTTATCCAGAAGCCAGAGACAGACAATACTTACTATTTTTCCATAAAGGA
GCC
